>Addgene plasmid #12032 | pAG174 TNS3 3'UTR mut | depositor full sequence | sequence record 7190 | Author sequence
AGATCTGCGCAGCACCATGGCCTGAAATAACCTCTGAAAGAGGAACTTGGTTAGGTACCTTCTGAGGCGG
AAAGAACCAGCTGTGGAATGTGTGTCAGTTAGGGTGTGGAAAGTCCCCAGGCTCCCCAGCAGGCAGAAGT
ATGCAAAGCATGCATCTCAATTAGTCAGCAACCAGGTGTGGAAAGTCCCCAGGCTCCCCAGCAGGCAGAA
GTATGCAAAGCATGCATCTCAATTAGTCAGCAACCATAGTCCCGCCCCTAACTCCGCCCATCCCGCCCCT
AACTCCGCCCAGTTCCGCCCATTCTCCGCCCCATGGCTGACTAATTTTTTTTATTTATGCAGAGGCCGAG
GCCGCCTCGGCCTCTGAGCTATTCCAGAAGTAGTGAGGAGGCTTTTTTGGAGGCCTAGGCTTTTGCAAAA
AGCTTGATTCTTCTGACACAACAGTCTCGAACTTAAGCTGCAGAAGTTGGTCGTGAGGCACTGGGCAGGT
AAGTATCAAGGTTACAAGACAGGTTTAAGGAGACCAATAGAAACTGGGCTTGTCGAGACAGAGAAGACTC
TTGCGTTTCTGATAGGCACCTATTGGTCTTACTGACATCCACTTTGCCTTTCTCTCCACAGGTGTCCACT
CCCAGTTCAATTACAGCTCTTAAGGCTAGAGTACTTAATACGACTCACTATAGGCTAGCCACCATGACTT
CGAAAGTTTATGATCCAGAACAAAGGAAACGGATGATAACTGGTCCGCAGTGGTGGGCCAGATGTAAACA
AATGAATGTTCTTGATTCATTTATTAATTATTATGATTCAGAAAAACATGCAGAAAATGCTGTTATTTTT
TTACATGGTAACGCGGCCTCTTCTTATTTATGGCGACATGTTGTGCCACATATTGAGCCAGTAGCGCGGT
GTATTATACCAGACCTTATTGGTATGGGCAAATCAGGCAAATCTGGTAATGGTTCTTATAGGTTACTTGA
TCATTACAAATATCTTACTGCATGGTTTGAACTTCTTAATTTACCAAAGAAGATCATTTTTGTCGGCCAT
GATTGGGGTGCTTGTTTGGCATTTCATTATAGCTATGAGCATCAAGATAAGATCAAAGCAATAGTTCACG
CTGAAAGTGTAGTAGATGTGATTGAATCATGGGATGAATGGCCTGATATTGAAGAAGATATTGCGTTGAT
CAAATCTGAAGAAGGAGAAAAAATGGTTTTGGAGAATAACTTCTTCGTGGAAACCATGTTGCCATCAAAA
ATCATGAGAAAGTTAGAACCAGAAGAATTTGCAGCATATCTTGAACCATTCAAAGAGAAAGGTGAAGTTC
GTCGTCCAACATTATCATGGCCTCGTGAAATCCCGTTAGTAAAAGGTGGTAAACCTGACGTTGTACAAAT
TGTTAGGAATTATAATGCTTATCTACGTGCAAGTGATGATTTACCAAAAATGTTTATTGAATCGGACCCA
GGATTCTTTTCCAATGCTATTGTTGAAGGTGCCAAGAAGTTTCCTAATACTGAATTTGTCAAAGTAAAAG
GTCTTCATTTTTCGCAAGAAGATGCACCTGATGAAATGGGAAAATATATCAAATCGTTCGTTGAGCGAGT
TCTCAAAAATGAACAATAATTCTAGGAGCTCATGTGTGAGCAGAAGGGAGGATGAGGAAAAAGAGAAGAA
ACCCCGGTACTGACAAGCTGTTTTTGAGTGCCACTGTTTGCCATCATCTAAGCCACTGAATCAAGTGTAT
TTCAGGCTTATTTCAACTGACCAATGCCCTGGTTTTCCTGCTTGAATCTGTTCGTGGTCAAAGGTTTGGG
GGAATTTGTGACCCTGGAACATCCCCAGAGTGAAAGATGGAGCTGGGCCACATCAGAATAAGGCCTTGGC
CCCATCCTCTCACAGCCTAGGTGCTCTGCAGGCATGCTGACTGTCCTGATTGCGATCCAGCCCGAAATTC
CCTCCTCTGCTTTCAAAAGTCAAATCCCCCATTCTTAGGCCACACTGGTGTCACAAGCTCCTGTCAGGGA
GCTGGGGTTTGGGAATGTGCTTTGTGAACTCTGCTTTAAAGTGAGGGGCCGAGGAAAACTTAGAAACAGG
CAGAGTTGGAAGCAGCCAAATCACAGTGGGTGTTGTGTGTGTGTGCGTGTGTGCATGCGTGCGTGTATGC
GTGTGTGAAAGCAGGTGGACCTGACCACTTTTTAGCTCCTATTGATGCACCAAACCAAGTGCCTCATTTC
TGTGCCAAATGTTTGCCTTGGTCGTTGTGGACCTCCTTCTCTAACTTGCGGTGGCACTAGTGTTCTAGAG
CGGCCGCTTCGAGCAGACATGATAAGATACATTGATGAGTTTGGACAAACCACAACTAGAATGCAGTGAA
AAAAATGCTTTATTTGTGAAATTTGTGATGCTATTGCTTTATTTGTAACCATTATAAGCTGCAATAAACA
AGTTAACAACAACAATTGCATTCATTTTATGTTTCAGGTTCAGGGGGAGGTGTGGGAGGTTTTTTAAAGC
AAGTAAAACCTCTACAAATGTGGTAAAATCGATAAGGATCCAGGTGGCACTTTTCGGGGAAATGTGCGCG
GAACCCCTATTTGTTTATTTTTCTAAATACATTCAAATATGTATCCGCTCATGAGACAATAACCCTGATA
AATGCTTCAATAATATTGAAAAAGGAAGAGTATGAGTATTCAACATTTCCGTGTCGCCCTTATTCCCTTT
TTTGCGGCATTTTGCCTTCCTGTTTTTGCTCACCCAGAAACGCTGGTGAAAGTAAAAGATGCTGAAGATC
AGTTGGGTGCACGAGTGGGTTACATCGAACTGGATCTCAACAGCGGTAAGATCCTTGAGAGTTTTCGCCC
CGAAGAACGTTTTCCAATGATGAGCACTTTTAAAGTTCTGCTATGTGGCGCGGTATTATCCCGTATTGAC
GCCGGGCAAGAGCAACTCGGTCGCCGCATACACTATTCTCAGAATGACTTGGTTGAGTACTCACCAGTCA
CAGAAAAGCATCTTACGGATGGCATGACAGTAAGAGAATTATGCAGTGCTGCCATAACCATGAGTGATAA
CACTGCGGCCAACTTACTTCTGACAACGATCGGAGGACCGAAGGAGCTAACCGCTTTTTTGCACAACATG
GGGGATCATGTAACTCGCCTTGATCGTTGGGAACCGGAGCTGAATGAAGCCATACCAAACGACGAGCGTG
ACACCACGATGCCTGTAGCAATGGCAACAACGTTGCGCAAACTATTAACTGGCGAACTACTTACTCTAGC
TTCCCGGCAACAATTAATAGACTGGATGGAGGCGGATAAAGTTGCAGGACCACTTCTGCGCTCGGCCCTT
CCGGCTGGCTGGTTTATTGCTGATAAATCTGGAGCCGGTGAGCGTGGGTCTCGCGGTATCATTGCAGCAC
TGGGGCCAGATGGTAAGCCCTCCCGTATCGTAGTTATCTACACGACGGGGAGTCAGGCAACTATGGATGA
ACGAAATAGACAGATCGCTGAGATAGGTGCCTCACTGATTAAGCATTGGTAACTGTCAGACCAAGTTTAC
TCATATATACTTTAGATTGATTTAAAACTTCATTTTTAATTTAAAAGGATCTAGGTGAAGATCCTTTTTG
ATAATCTCATGACCAAAATCCCTTAACGTGAGTTTTCGTTCCACTGAGCGTCAGACCCCGTAGAAAAGAT
CAAAGGATCTTCTTGAGATCCTTTTTTTCTGCGCGTAATCTGCTGCTTGCAAACAAAAAAACCACCGCTA
CCAGCGGTGGTTTGTTTGCCGGATCAAGAGCTACCAACTCTTTTTCCGAAGGTAACTGGCTTCAGCAGAG
CGCAGATACCAAATACTGTTCTTCTAGTGTAGCCGTAGTTAGGCCACCACTTCAAGAACTCTGTAGCACC
GCCTACATACCTCGCTCTGCTAATCCTGTTACCAGTGGCTGCTGCCAGTGGCGATAAGTCGTGTCTTACC
GGGTTGGACTCAAGACGATAGTTACCGGATAAGGCGCAGCGGTCGGGCTGAACGGGGGGTTCGTGCACAC
AGCCCAGCTTGGAGCGAACGACCTACACCGAACTGAGATACCTACAGCGTGAGCTATGAGAAAGCGCCAC
GCTTCCCGAAGGGAGAAAGGCGGACAGGTATCCGGTAAGCGGCAGGGTCGGAACAGGAGAGCGCACGAGG
GAGCTTCCAGGGGGAAACGCCTGGTATCTTTATAGTCCTGTCGGGTTTCGCCACCTCTGACTTGAGCGTC
GATTTTTGTGATGCTCGTCAGGGGGGCGGAGCCTATGGAAAAACGCCAGCAACGCGGCCTTTTTACGGTT
CCTGGCCTTTTGCTGGCCTTTTGCTCACATGGCTCGAC
Features (pLannotate 1.2.2; 9 found; start..end, strand, type, name):
     62..419     +  promoter       SV40 promoter: SV40 enhancer and early promoter
    489..621     +  intron         chimeric intron: chimera between introns from human β-globin and immunoglobulin heavy chain genes
    666..684     +  promoter       T7 promoter: promoter for bacteriophage T7 RNA polymerase
    694..1629    +  CDS            Rluc: luciferase from the anthozoan coelenterate Renilla reniformis (sea pansy)
   2333..2454    -  polyA_signal   SV40 poly(A) signal: SV40 polyadenylation signal
   2477..2545    -  CDS            large T antigen (fragment): large T antigen from SV40 (simian virus 40)
   2587..2691    +  promoter       AmpR promoter: bla
   2692..3552    +  CDS            AmpR: β-lactamase; bla; confers resistance to ampicillin, carbenicillin, and related antibiotics
   3723..4311    +  rep_origin     ori: high-copy-number ColE1/pMB1/pBR322/pUC origin of replication
