[The description below was written by a language model from this plasmid's Addgene catalogue record and pLannotate feature annotations shown in this document.]
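Description:
pAG174 TNS3 3'UTR mut is a mammalian Renilla luciferase reporter plasmid built on pIS2, a derivative of the commercial pRL-SV40 vector. It carries a roughly 650 bp fragment of the human TNS3 (tensin 3) 3' untranslated region in which microRNA recognition sites have been mutated. The annotated full sequence is about 4.4 kb, consistent with a 3.7 kb backbone plus the insert. The plasmid is propagated in E. coli through a high-copy ColE1/pUC-type origin and selected with ampicillin via the β-lactamase gene under its own bla promoter.

The reporter unit is driven by the SV40 enhancer and early promoter, followed by a chimeric β-globin/immunoglobulin intron that promotes efficient processing and expression of the transcript. A T7 promoter lies just upstream of the Rluc coding sequence and could support in vitro transcription. The TNS3 UTR fragment was cloned between SacI and SpeI sites. It is not annotated in the feature table, but it evidently occupies the unannotated gap between the end of Rluc and the SV40 polyadenylation signal, so it forms the 3'UTR of the luciferase message. The SV40 poly(A) element and an adjacent large T antigen fragment are annotated on the reverse strand; the latter is simply residual SV40 sequence.

Two seed-match sites in the UTR are disrupted (positions given in the record relative to the TNS3 reference mRNA). The record does not state which microRNA targets them. This construct is presumably the mutant control for a matching wild-type UTR reporter. Comparing luciferase output from the two after transfection shows whether repression depends on those seed matches, in keeping with the associated study of microRNA effects on mammalian mRNA repression.
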