Addgene plasmid #12032: pAG174 TNS3 3'UTR mut
Depositing lab: David Bartel. Depositing organization: Whitehead Institute for Biomedical Research. Publication: The widespread impact of mammalian MicroRNAs on mRNA repression and evolution. Farh KK, Grimson A, Jan C, Lewis BP, Johnston WK, Lim LP, Burge CB, Bartel DP. Science. 2005 Dec 16. 310(5755):1817-21. 10.1126/science.1121158 PubMed 16308420.
Backbone
  Vector backbone: pIS2
  Backbone manufacturer: pIS2 derived from pRL-SV40 (Promega)
  Backbone size w/o insert (bp): 3700
  Vector type: Mammalian Expression, Luciferase
Growth in bacteria
  Bacterial resistance: Ampicillin, 100 μg/mL
  Growth temperature: 37°C
  Growth strain: DH5alpha
  Copy number: High Copy
Gene/Insert
  Gene/Insert name: N7 3'UTR mut (alt names: TNS3; Tensin 3)
  Species: H. sapiens (human)
  Insert size (bp): 650
  Mutation: Mutations in microRNA recognition sites (seed matches): 1767-1772 and 2191-2196.
  GenBank ID: NM_022748
  Entrez Gene: TNS3 (a.k.a. TEM6, TENS1)
  Cloning method: Restriction Enzyme; 5′ cloning site SacI (not destroyed); 3′ cloning site SpeI (not destroyed)
  Sequencing primers: 5′ EBV rev primer (GTGGTTTGTCCAAACTCATC)
Terms and licenses: Academic/Nonprofit Terms; Industry Terms: Not Available to Industry
Depositor comments: TNS3 3'UTR mutant in renilla luciferase reporter plasmid.
How to cite: pAG174 TNS3 3'UTR mut was a gift from David Bartel (Addgene plasmid # 12032 ; http://n2t.net/addgene:12032 ; RRID:Addgene_12032)
