>Addgene plasmid #12032 | pAG174 TNS3 3'UTR mut | addgene partial sequence | sequence record 18625 | 12032 with EBV-rev
GTGCCACCGCAAGTTAGAGAAGGAGGTCCACAACGACCAAGGCAAACATTTGGCACAGAAATGAGGCACT
TGGTTTGGTGCATCAATAGGAGCTAAAAAGTGGTCAGGTCCACCTGCTTTCACACACGCATACACGCACG
CATGCACACACGCACACACACACAACACCCACTGTGATTTGGCTGCTTCCAACTCTGCCTGTTTCTAAGT
TTTCCTCGGCCCCTCACTTTAAAGCAGAGTTCACAAAGCACATTCCCAAACCCCAGCTCCCTGACAGGAG
CTTGTGACACCAGTGTGGCCTAAGAATGGGGGATTTGACTTTTGAAAGCAGAGGAGGGAATTTCGGGCTG
GATCGCAATCAGGACAGTCAGCATGCCTGCAGAGCACCTAGGCTGTGAGAGGATGGGGCCAAGGCCTTAT
TCTGATGTGGCCCAGCTCCATCTTTCACTCTGGGGATGTTCCAGGGTCACAAATTCCCCCAAACCTTTGA
CCACGAACAGATTCAAGCAGGAAAACCAGGGCATTGGTCAGTTGAAATAAGCCTGAAATACACTTGATTC
AGTGGCTTAGATGATGGCAAACAGTGGCACTCAAAAACAGCTTGTCAGTACCGGGGTTTCTTCTCTTTTT
CCTCATCCTCCCTTCTGCTCACACATGAGCTCCTAGAATTATTGTTCATTTTTTGAGAACTCGCTCAACG
AACGATTTGATATATTTTCCCATTTCATCANGTGCATCTTCTTG
